>Addgene plasmid #201953 | PX458-3xHA-dSpCas9 | addgene full sequence | sequence record 405307 | Addgene NGS Result
GAGGGCCTATTTCCCATGATTCCTTCATATTTGCATATACGATACAAGGCTGTTAGAGAGATAATTGGAA
TTAATTTGACTGTAAACACAAAGATATTAGTACAAAATACGTGACGTAGAAAGTAATAATTTCTTGGGTA
GTTTGCAGTTTTAAAATTATGTTTTAAAATGGACTATCATATGCTTACCGTAACTTGAAAGTATTTCGAT
TTCTTGGCTTTATATATCTTGTGGAAAGGACGAAACACCGGGTCTTCGAGAAGACCTGTTTTAGAGCTAG
AAATAGCAAGTTAAAATAAGGCTAGTCCGTTATCAACTTGAAAAAGTGGCACCGAGTCGGTGCTTTTTTG
TTTTAGAGCTAGAAATAGCAAGTTAAAATAAGGCTAGTCCGTTTTTAGCGCGTGCGCCAATTCTGCAGAC
AAATGGCTCTAGAGGTACCCGTTACATAACTTACGGTAAATGGCCCGCCTGGCTGACCGCCCAACGACCC
CCGCCCATTGACGTCAATAGTAACGCCAATAGGGACTTTCCATTGACGTCAATGGGTGGAGTATTTACGG
TAAACTGCCCACTTGGCAGTACATCAAGTGTATCATATGCCAAGTACGCCCCCTATTGACGTCAATGACG
GTAAATGGCCCGCCTGGCATTGTGCCCAGTACATGACCTTATGGGACTTTCCTACTTGGCAGTACATCTA
CGTATTAGTCATCGCTATTACCATGGTCGAGGTGAGCCCCACGTTCTGCTTCACTCTCCCCATCTCCCCC
CCCTCCCCACCCCCAATTTTGTATTTATTTATTTTTTAATTATTTTGTGCAGCGATGGGGGCGGGGCGGG
GCGAGGGGCGGGGCGGGGCGAGGCGGAGAGGTGCGGCGGCAGCCAATCAGAGCGGCGCGCTCCGAAAGTT
TCCTTTTATGGCGAGGCGGCGGCGGCGGCGGCCCTATAAAAAGCGAAGCGCGCGGCGGGCGGGAGTCGCT
GCGCGCTGCCTTCGCCCCGTGCCCCGCTCCGCCGCCGCCTCGCGCCGCCCGCCCCGGCTCTGACTGACCG
CGTTACTCCCACAGGTGAGCGGGCGGGACGGCCCTTCTCCTCCGGGCTGTAATTAGCTGAGCAAGAGGTA
AGGGTTTAAGGGATGGTTGGTTGGTGGGGTATTAATGTTTAATTACCTGGAGCACCTGCCTGAAATCACT
TTTTTTCAGGTTGGACCGGTGCCACCATGGGATCCTACCCATACGATGTTCCAGATTACGCTTACCCATA
CGATGTTCCAGATTACGCTTACCCATACGATGTTCCAGATTACGCTATGGCCCCAAAGAAGAAGCGGAAG
GTCGGTATCCACGGAGTCCCAGCAGCCGACAAGAAGTACAGCATCGGCCTGGCCATCGGCACCAACTCTG
TGGGCTGGGCCGTGATCACCGACGAGTACAAGGTGCCCAGCAAGAAATTCAAGGTGCTGGGCAACACCGA
CCGGCACAGCATCAAGAAGAACCTGATCGGAGCCCTGCTGTTCGACAGCGGCGAAACAGCCGAGGCCACC
CGGCTGAAGAGAACCGCCAGAAGAAGATACACCAGACGGAAGAACCGGATCTGCTATCTGCAAGAGATCT
TCAGCAACGAGATGGCCAAGGTGGACGACAGCTTCTTCCACAGACTGGAAGAGTCCTTCCTGGTGGAAGA
GGATAAGAAGCACGAGCGGCACCCCATCTTCGGCAACATCGTGGACGAGGTGGCCTACCACGAGAAGTAC
CCCACCATCTACCACCTGAGAAAGAAACTGGTGGACAGCACCGACAAGGCCGACCTGCGGCTGATCTATC
TGGCCCTGGCCCACATGATCAAGTTCCGGGGCCACTTCCTGATCGAGGGCGACCTGAACCCCGACAACAG
CGACGTGGACAAGCTGTTCATCCAGCTGGTGCAGACCTACAACCAGCTGTTCGAGGAAAACCCCATCAAC
GCCAGCGGCGTGGACGCCAAGGCCATCCTGTCTGCCAGACTGAGCAAGAGCAGACGGCTGGAAAATCTGA
TCGCCCAGCTGCCCGGCGAGAAGAAGAATGGCCTGTTCGGAAACCTGATTGCCCTGAGCCTGGGCCTGAC
CCCCAACTTCAAGAGCAACTTCGACCTGGCCGAGGATGCCAAACTGCAGCTGAGCAAGGACACCTACGAC
GACGACCTGGACAACCTGCTGGCCCAGATCGGCGACCAGTACGCCGACCTGTTTCTGGCCGCCAAGAACC
TGTCCGACGCCATCCTGCTGAGCGACATCCTGAGAGTGAACACCGAGATCACCAAGGCCCCCCTGAGCGC
CTCTATGATCAAGAGATACGACGAGCACCACCAGGACCTGACCCTGCTGAAAGCTCTCGTGCGGCAGCAG
CTGCCTGAGAAGTACAAAGAGATTTTCTTCGACCAGAGCAAGAACGGCTACGCCGGCTACATTGACGGCG
GAGCCAGCCAGGAAGAGTTCTACAAGTTCATCAAGCCCATCCTGGAAAAGATGGACGGCACCGAGGAACT
GCTCGTGAAGCTGAACAGAGAGGACCTGCTGCGGAAGCAGCGGACCTTCGACAACGGCAGCATCCCCCAC
CAGATCCACCTGGGAGAGCTGCACGCCATTCTGCGGCGGCAGGAAGATTTTTACCCATTCCTGAAGGACA
ACCGGGAAAAGATCGAGAAGATCCTGACCTTCCGCATCCCCTACTACGTGGGCCCTCTGGCCAGGGGAAA
CAGCAGATTCGCCTGGATGACCAGAAAGAGCGAGGAAACCATCACCCCCTGGAACTTCGAGGAAGTGGTG
GACAAGGGCGCTTCCGCCCAGAGCTTCATCGAGCGGATGACCAACTTCGATAAGAACCTGCCCAACGAGA
AGGTGCTGCCCAAGCACAGCCTGCTGTACGAGTACTTCACCGTGTATAACGAGCTGACCAAAGTGAAATA
CGTGACCGAGGGAATGAGAAAGCCCGCCTTCCTGAGCGGCGAGCAGAAAAAGGCCATCGTGGACCTGCTG
TTCAAGACCAACCGGAAAGTGACCGTGAAGCAGCTGAAAGAGGACTACTTCAAGAAAATCGAGTGCTTCG
ACTCCGTGGAAATCTCCGGCGTGGAAGATCGGTTCAACGCCTCCCTGGGCACATACCACGATCTGCTGAA
AATTATCAAGGACAAGGACTTCCTGGACAATGAGGAAAACGAGGACATTCTGGAAGATATCGTGCTGACC
CTGACACTGTTTGAGGACAGAGAGATGATCGAGGAACGGCTGAAAACCTATGCCCACCTGTTCGACGACA
AAGTGATGAAGCAGCTGAAGCGGCGGAGATACACCGGCTGGGGCAGGCTGAGCCGGAAGCTGATCAACGG
CATCCGGGACAAGCAGTCCGGCAAGACAATCCTGGATTTCCTGAAGTCCGACGGCTTCGCCAACAGAAAC
TTCATGCAGCTGATCCACGACGACAGCCTGACCTTTAAAGAGGACATCCAGAAAGCCCAGGTGTCCGGCC
AGGGCGATAGCCTGCACGAGCACATTGCCAATCTGGCCGGCAGCCCCGCCATTAAGAAGGGCATCCTGCA
GACAGTGAAGGTGGTGGACGAGCTCGTGAAAGTGATGGGCCGGCACAAGCCCGAGAACATCGTGATCGAA
ATGGCCAGAGAGAACCAGACCACCCAGAAGGGACAGAAGAACAGCCGCGAGAGAATGAAGCGGATCGAAG
AGGGCATCAAAGAGCTGGGCAGCCAGATCCTGAAAGAACACCCCGTGGAAAACACCCAGCTGCAGAACGA
GAAGCTGTACCTGTACTACCTGCAGAATGGGCGGGATATGTACGTGGACCAGGAACTGGACATCAACCGG
CTGTCCGACTACGATGTGGACGCCATCGTGCCTCAGAGCTTTCTGAAGGACGACTCCATCGACAACAAGG
TGCTGACCAGAAGCGACAAGAACCGGGGCAAGAGCGACAACGTGCCCTCCGAAGAGGTCGTGAAGAAGAT
GAAGAACTACTGGCGGCAGCTGCTGAACGCCAAGCTGATTACCCAGAGAAAGTTCGACAATCTGACCAAG
GCCGAGAGAGGCGGCCTGAGCGAACTGGATAAGGCCGGCTTCATCAAGAGACAGCTGGTGGAAACCCGGC
AGATCACAAAGCACGTGGCACAGATCCTGGACTCCCGGATGAACACTAAGTACGACGAGAATGACAAGCT
GATCCGGGAAGTGAAAGTGATCACCCTGAAGTCCAAGCTGGTGTCCGATTTCCGGAAGGATTTCCAGTTT
TACAAAGTGCGCGAGATCAACAACTACCACCACGCCCACGACGCCTACCTGAACGCCGTCGTGGGAACCG
CCCTGATCAAAAAGTACCCTAAGCTGGAAAGCGAGTTCGTGTACGGCGACTACAAGGTGTACGACGTGCG
GAAGATGATCGCCAAGAGCGAGCAGGAAATCGGCAAGGCTACCGCCAAGTACTTCTTCTACAGCAACATC
ATGAACTTTTTCAAGACCGAGATTACCCTGGCCAACGGCGAGATCCGGAAGCGGCCTCTGATCGAGACAA
ACGGCGAAACCGGGGAGATCGTGTGGGATAAGGGCCGGGATTTTGCCACCGTGCGGAAAGTGCTGAGCAT
GCCCCAAGTGAATATCGTGAAAAAGACCGAGGTGCAGACAGGCGGCTTCAGCAAAGAGTCTATCCTGCCC
AAGAGGAACAGCGATAAGCTGATCGCCAGAAAGAAGGACTGGGACCCTAAGAAGTACGGCGGCTTCGACA
GCCCCACCGTGGCCTATTCTGTGCTGGTGGTGGCCAAAGTGGAAAAGGGCAAGTCCAAGAAACTGAAGAG
TGTGAAAGAGCTGCTGGGGATCACCATCATGGAAAGAAGCAGCTTCGAGAAGAATCCCATCGACTTTCTG
GAAGCCAAGGGCTACAAAGAAGTGAAAAAGGACCTGATCATCAAGCTGCCTGAGTACTCCCTGTTCGAGC
TGGAAAACGGCCGGAAGAGAATGCTGGCCTCTGCCGGCGAACTGCAGAAGGGAAACGAACTGGCCCTGCC
CTCCAAATATGTGAACTTCCTGTACCTGGCCAGCCACTATGAGAAGCTGAAGGGCTCCCCCGAGGATAAT
GAGCAGAAACAGCTGTTTGTGGAACAGCACAAGCACTACCTGGACGAGATCATCGAGCAGATCAGCGAGT
TCTCCAAGAGAGTGATCCTGGCCGACGCTAATCTGGACAAAGTGCTGTCCGCCTACAACAAGCACCGGGA
TAAGCCCATCAGAGAGCAGGCCGAGAATATCATCCACCTGTTTACCCTGACCAATCTGGGAGCCCCTGCC
GCCTTCAAGTACTTTGACACCACCATCGACCGGAAGAGGTACACCAGCACCAAAGAGGTGCTGGACGCCA
CCCTGATCCACCAGAGCATCACCGGCCTGTACGAGACACGGATCGACCTGTCTCAGCTGGGAGGCGACAA
AAGGCCGGCGGCCACGAAAAAGGCCGGCCAGGCAAAAAAGAAAAAGGAATTCGGCAGTGGAGAGGGCAGA
GGAAGTCTGCTAACATGCGGTGACGTCGAGGAGAATCCTGGCCCAGTGAGCAAGGGCGAGGAGCTGTTCA
CCGGGGTGGTGCCCATCCTGGTCGAGCTGGACGGCGACGTAAACGGCCACAAGTTCAGCGTGTCCGGCGA
GGGCGAGGGCGATGCCACCTACGGCAAGCTGACCCTGAAGTTCATCTGCACCACCGGCAAGCTGCCCGTG
CCCTGGCCCACCCTCGTGACCACCCTGACCTACGGCGTGCAGTGCTTCAGCCGCTACCCCGACCACATGA
AGCAGCACGACTTCTTCAAGTCCGCCATGCCCGAAGGCTACGTCCAGGAGCGCACCATCTTCTTCAAGGA
CGACGGCAACTACAAGACCCGCGCCGAGGTGAAGTTCGAGGGCGACACCCTGGTGAACCGCATCGAGCTG
AAGGGCATCGACTTCAAGGAGGACGGCAACATCCTGGGGCACAAGCTGGAGTACAACTACAACAGCCACA
ACGTCTATATCATGGCCGACAAGCAGAAGAACGGCATCAAGGTGAACTTCAAGATCCGCCACAACATCGA
GGACGGCAGCGTGCAGCTCGCCGACCACTACCAGCAGAACACCCCCATCGGCGACGGCCCCGTGCTGCTG
CCCGACAACCACTACCTGAGCACCCAGTCCGCCCTGAGCAAAGACCCCAACGAGAAGCGCGATCACATGG
TCCTGCTGGAGTTCGTGACCGCCGCCGGGATCACTCTCGGCATGGACGAGCTGTACAAGGAATTCTAACT
AGAGCTCGCTGATCAGCCTCGACTGTGCCTTCTAGTTGCCAGCCATCTGTTGTTTGCCCCTCCCCCGTGC
CTTCCTTGACCCTGGAAGGTGCCACTCCCACTGTCCTTTCCTAATAAAATGAGGAAATTGCATCGCATTG
TCTGAGTAGGTGTCATTCTATTCTGGGGGGTGGGGTGGGGCAGGACAGCAAGGGGGAGGATTGGGAAGAG
AATAGCAGGCATGCTGGGGAGCGGCCGCAGGAACCCCTAGTGATGGAGTTGGCCACTCCCTCTCTGCGCG
CTCGCTCGCTCACTGAGGCCGGGCGACCAAAGGTCGCCCGACGCCCGGGCTTTGCCCGGGCGGCCTCAGT
GAGCGAGCGAGCGCGCAGCTGCCTGCAGGGGCGCCTGATGCGGTATTTTCTCCTTACGCATCTGTGCGGT
ATTTCACACCGCATA
[95 nt withheld, positions 6736-6830]
T
[46 nt withheld, positions 6832-6877]
C
[141 nt withheld, positions 6879-7019]
CCTTTGACGTTGGAGTCCACGTTCTTT
[37 nt withheld, positions 7047-7083]
ACTCTATCTCGGGCTATTCTTTTGATTTATAAGGGATTTTGCCGATTTCGGTCTATTGGTTAAAAAATGA
GCTGATTTAACAAAAATTTAACGCGAATTTTAACAAAATATTAACGTTTACAATTTTATGGTGCACTCTC
AGTACAATCTGCTCTGATGCCGCATAGTTAAGCCAGCCCCGACACCCGCCAACACCCGCTGACGCGCCCT
GACGGGCTTGTCTGCTCCCGGCATCCGCTTACAGACAAGCTGTGACCGTCTCCGGGAGCTGCATGTGTCA
GAGGTTTTCACCGTCATCACCGAAACGCGCGAGACGAAAGGGCCTCGTGATACGCCTATTTTTATAGGTT
AATGTCATGATAATAATGGTTTCTTAGACGTCAGGTGGCACTTTTCGGGGAAATGTGCGCGGAACCCCTA
TTTGTTTATTTTTCTAAATACATTCAAATATGTATCCGCTCATGAGACAATAACCCTGATAAATGCTTCA
ATAATATTGAAAAAGGAAGAGTATGAGTATTCAACATTTCCGTGTCGCCCTTATTCCCTTTTTTGCGGCA
TTTTGCCTTCCTGTTTTTGCTCACCCAGAAACGCTGGTGAAAGTAAAAGATGCTGAAGATCAGTTGGGTG
CACGAGTGGGTTACATCGAACTGGATCTCAACAGCGGTAAGATCCTTGAGAGTTTTCGCCCCGAAGAACG
TTTTCCAATGATGAGCACTTTTAAAGTTCTGCTATGTGGCGCGGTATTATCCCGTATTGACGCCGGGCAA
GAGCAACTCGGTCGCCGCATACACTATTCTCAGAATGACTTGGTTGAGTACTCACCAGTCACAGAAAAGC
ATCTTACGGATGGCATGACAGTAAGAGAATTATGCAGTGCTGCCATAACCATGAGTGATAACACTGCGGC
CAACTTACTTCTGACAACGATCGGAGGACCGAAGGAGCTAACCGCTTTTTTGCACAACATGGGGGATCAT
GTAACTCGCCTTGATCGTTGGGAACCGGAGCTGAATGAAGCCATACCAAACGACGAGCGTGACACCACGA
TGCCTGTAGCAATGGCAACAACGTTGCGCAAACTATTAACTGGCGAACTACTTACTCTAGCTTCCCGGCA
ACAATTAATAGACTGGATGGAGGCGGATAAAGTTGCAGGACCACTTCTGCGCTCGGCCCTTCCGGCTGGC
TGGTTTATTGCTGATAAATCTGGAGCCGGTGAGCGTGGAAGCCGCGGTATCATTGCAGCACTGGGGCCAG
ATGGTAAGCCCTCCCGTATCGTAGTTATCTACACGACGGGGAGTCAGGCAACTATGGATGAACGAAATAG
ACAGATCGCTGAGATAGGTGCCTCACTGATTAAGCATTGGTAACTGTCAGACCAAGTTTACTCATATATA
CTTTAGATTGATTTAAAACTTCATTTTTAATTTAAAAGGATCTAGGTGAAGATCCTTTTTGATAATCTCA
TGACCAAAATCCCTTAACGTGAGTTTTCGTTCCACTGAGCGTCAGACCCCGTAGAAAAGATCAAAGGATC
TTCTTGAGATCCTTTTTTTCTGCGCGTAATCTGCTGCTTGCAAACAAAAAAACCACCGCTACCAGCGGTG
GTTTGTTTGCCGGATCAAGAGCTACCAACTCTTTTTCCGAAGGTAACTGGCTTCAGCAGAGCGCAGATAC
CAAATACTGTTCTTCTAGTGTAGCCGTAGTTAGGCCACCACTTCAAGAACTCTGTAGCACCGCCTACATA
CCTCGCTCTGCTAATCCTGTTACCAGTGGCTGCTGCCAGTGGCGATAAGTCGTGTCTTACCGGGTTGGAC
TCAAGACGATAGTTACCGGATAAGGCGCAGCGGTCGGGCTGAACGGGGGGTTCGTGCACACAGCCCAGCT
TGGAGCGAACGACCTACACCGAACTGAGATACCTACAGCGTGAGCTATGAGAAAGCGCCACGCTTCCCGA
AGGGAGAAAGGCGGACAGGTATCCGGTAAGCGGCAGGGTCGGAACAGGAGAGCGCACGAGGGAGCTTCCA
GGGGGAAACGCCTGGTATCTTTATAGTCCTGTCGGGTTTCGCCACCTCTGACTTGAGCGTCGATTTTTGT
GATGCTCGTCAGGGGGGCGGAGCCTATGGAAAAACGCCAGCAACGCGGCCTTTTTACGGTTCCTGGCCTT
TTGCTGGCCTTTTGCTCACATGT
Features (pLannotate 1.2.2; 22 found; start..end, strand, type, name):
      1..241     +  promoter       U6 promoter: RNA polymerase III promoter for human U6 snRNA
    268..343     +  misc_RNA       gRNA scaffold: guide RNA scaffold for the Streptococcus pyogenes CRISPR/Cas9 system
    350..393     +  misc_RNA       gRNA scaffold (fragment): guide RNA scaffold for the Streptococcus pyogenes CRISPR/Cas9 system
    440..725     +  enhancer       CMV enhancer: human cytomegalovirus immediate early enhancer; contains an 18-bp deletion relative to the standard CMV enhancer
    727..971     +  promoter       chicken β-actin promoter: contains a 21-bp deletion relative to the standard chicken β-actin promoter
    972..1199    +  intron         hybrid intron: hybrid between chicken β-actin (CBA) and minute virus of mice (MMV) introns (Gray et al., 2011)
   1226..1242    +  CDS            3xHA (fragment): three tandem HA epitope tags
   1253..1269    +  CDS            3xHA (fragment): three tandem HA epitope tags
   1280..1306    +  CDS            3xHA (fragment): three tandem HA epitope tags
   1358..2959    +  CDS            dCas9(N): N-terminal portion of catalytically inactive Streptococcus pyogenes dCas9 carrying the D10A mutation (Zetsche et al., 2015)
   2960..5458    +  CDS            Cas9(C): C-terminal portion of Streptococcus pyogenes Cas9 (Zetsche et al., 2015)
   5459..5506    +  CDS            nucleoplasmin NLS: bipartite nuclear localization signal from nucleoplasmin
   5576..6289    +  CDS            EGFP: EGFP is a basic (constitutively fluorescent) green fluorescent protein published in 1996, derived from Aequorea victoria. It is reported to be a rapidly-maturing weak dimer with moderate acid sensitivity.
   6323..6434    +  polyA_signal   bGH poly(A) signal: bovine growth hormone polyadenylation signal
   6539..6679    +  repeat_region  AAV2 ITR: inverted terminal repeat of adeno-associated virus serotype 2 inverted
   6684..6735    -  misc_feature   bom (fragment): basis of mobility region from pBR322
   6754..7209    +  rep_origin     f1 ori (sequence partly withheld): f1 bacteriophage origin of replication; arrow indicates direction of (+) strand synthesis
   7210..7259    -  misc_feature   bom (fragment): basis of mobility region from pBR322
   7361..7396    -  CDS            rop (fragment): Rop protein, which maintains plasmids at low copy number; rop
   7491..7595    +  promoter       AmpR promoter: bla
   7596..8456    +  CDS            AmpR: β-lactamase; bla; confers resistance to ampicillin, carbenicillin, and related antibiotics
   8627..9215    +  rep_origin     ori: high-copy-number ColE1/pMB1/pBR322/pUC origin of replication
