[The description below was written by a language model from this plasmid's Addgene catalogue record and pLannotate feature annotations shown in this document.]
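Description:
PX458-3xHA-dSpCas9 is a mammalian expression and CRISPR plasmid built on the PX458 backbone. It combines a catalytically dead Streptococcus pyogenes Cas9 cassette and an sgRNA cloning cassette on one vector. It is propagated in E. coli through a high-copy ColE1/pUC-type origin under ampicillin selection (AmpR with its bla promoter). The backbone also carries an f1 phage origin, short bom and rop fragments, and a single annotated AAV2 ITR downstream of the expression cassette. There is no mammalian drug-resistance marker, and the record lists EGFP as the selectable marker. The catalogue gives a total size of 9308 bp, slightly larger than the 9,276 nt sequenced record from which the feature table was generated.

The guide cassette consists of a human U6 RNA polymerase III promoter followed by the SpCas9 gRNA scaffold, with a short gap between them where a spacer would be inserted. The table also annotates a second, partial scaffold fragment immediately downstream. The protein cassette is driven by the Cbh promoter, annotated as a CMV enhancer, a chicken β-actin promoter and a hybrid CBA/MVM intron. It encodes an N-terminal 3xHA tag and NLS, SpCas9 carrying D10A and H840A, a C-terminal nucleoplasmin NLS and T2A-EGFP, and it ends in a bGH polyadenylation signal. The two mutations are expected to abolish both nuclease activities while retaining guide-directed DNA binding. The T2A peptide releases EGFP as a separate protein, so fluorescence marks transfected cells and allows them to be sorted. The HA tags allow antibody detection or pull-down of dCas9. The record does not state a specific application, but the design suits studies of DNA binding or targeting without cleavage, or use as a nuclease-dead control.
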