Addgene plasmid #201953: PX458-3xHA-dSpCas9
Purpose: Mammalian expression plasmid of dead SpCas9 with T2A-EGFP and cloning backbone for sgRNA
Depositing lab: Debojyoti Chakraborty. Depositing organization: Institute of Genomics and Integrative Biology (CSIR-IGIB). Publication: PAM-flexible Engineered FnCas9 variants for robust and ultra-precise genome editing and diagnostics. Acharya S, Ansari AH, Kumar Das P, Hirano S, Aich M, Rauthan R, Mahato S, Maddileti S, Sarkar S, Kumar M, Phutela R, Gulati S, Rahman A, Goel A, Afzal C, Paul D, Agrawal T, Pulimamidi VK, Jalali S, Nishimasu H, Mariappan I, Nureki O, Maiti S, Chakraborty D. Nat Commun. 2024 Jun 28;15(1):5471. doi: 10.1038/s41467-024-49233-w. PubMed 38942756.
Backbone
  Vector backbone: PX458
  Backbone size w/o insert (bp): 4237
  Total vector size (bp): 9308
  Vector type: Mammalian Expression, CRISPR
  Selectable markers: EGFP
Growth in bacteria
  Bacterial resistance: Ampicillin, 100 μg/mL
  Growth temperature: 37°C
  Growth strain: DH5alpha
  Copy number: Unknown
Gene/Insert
  Gene/Insert name: 3xHA-NLS-dSpCas9-T2A-EGFP
  Species: Synthetic
  Insert size (bp): 4234
  Mutation: D10A and H840A on SpCas9
  Promoter: Cbh
  Tag / fusion protein: 3xHA (N terminal on insert); NLS (N terminal on insert); NLS (C terminal on insert); T2A-EGFP (C terminal on insert)
  Cloning method: Restriction Enzyme; 5′ cloning site AgeI (not destroyed); 3′ cloning site FseI (not destroyed)
  Sequencing primers: 5′ CTCCGGGCTGTAATTAGCTG
Terms and licenses: Academic/Nonprofit Terms; Industry Terms: Not Available to Industry
How to cite: PX458-3xHA-dSpCas9 was a gift from Debojyoti Chakraborty (Addgene plasmid # 201953 ; http://n2t.net/addgene:201953 ; RRID:Addgene_201953)
